Addgene plasmid #52163: pChlr-6CQ
Purpose: Encodes module 6 with amino acids 12C-16Q for recognition of nt 3A
Depositing lab: Huimin Zhao. Depositing organization: University of Illinois at Urbana-Champaign. Publication: Modular assembly of designer PUF proteins for specific post-transcriptional regulation of endogenous RNA. Abil Z, Denard CA, Zhao H. J Biol Eng. 2014 Mar 1;8(1):7. 10.1186/1754-1611-8-7 PubMed 24581042.
Backbone
  Vector backbone: pChlr-pNEB193
  Backbone manufacturer: New England Biolabs
  Backbone size w/o insert (bp): 2280
  Total vector size (bp): 2340
  Modifications to backbone: Replaced the original ampicillin resistance gene Bla with the chloramphenicol resistance gene Cam from pACYC (New England Biolabs) using the Gibson Assembly method.
  Vector type: Bacterial Expression
Growth in bacteria
  Bacterial resistance: Chloramphenicol, 25 μg/mL
  Growth temperature: 37°C
  Growth strain: Top10
  Copy number: High Copy
Gene/Insert
  Gene/Insert name: Pumilio homology domain amino acids 205-240 (alt name: PUM-HD module 6)
  Species: H. sapiens (human)
  Insert size (bp): 36
  Mutation: Changed 12N to 12C in Module 6
  GenBank ID: D43951
  Entrez Gene: PUM1 (a.k.a. HSPUM, NEDMSF, PUMH, PUMH1, PUML1, SCA47)
  Cloning method: Unknown
  Sequencing primers: 5′ M13 For; 3′ M13 Rev
Terms and licenses: Academic/Nonprofit Terms; Industry Terms: Not Available to Industry
How to cite: pChlr-6CQ was a gift from Huimin Zhao (Addgene plasmid # 52163 ; http://n2t.net/addgene:52163 ; RRID:Addgene_52163)
