[The description below was written by a language model from this plasmid's Addgene catalogue record.]
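Description:
pChlr-6CQ is a small, high-copy bacterial plasmid (about 2.3 kb in total) that serves as a module donor in a library for modular assembly of designer PUF (Pumilio/FBF) RNA-binding proteins. Its backbone, pChlr-pNEB193, is a derivative of the pUC-type cloning vector pNEB193 in which the original ampicillin resistance gene (bla) was replaced by the chloramphenicol resistance gene from pACYC using Gibson assembly, so the plasmid is selected in E. coli with chloramphenicol. The record gives no feature table and does not name the origin of replication or any promoter. Although it is catalogued as a bacterial expression vector, its role appears to be storing and supplying a single repeat module rather than expressing a complete protein.

The insert is module 6 of the human PUM1 Pumilio homology domain (PUM-HD), corresponding to amino acids 205–240 of that domain. The record lists the insert size as 36, which matches the number of residues in the stated range rather than a plausible base-pair length, so this figure should be read with caution. Each PUF repeat contacts one RNA base, largely through the side chains at key positions of the repeat. Here position 12 has been changed from asparagine to cysteine, giving the 12C-16Q combination, which directs recognition of adenine at nucleotide 3 of the target RNA. The insert is flanked by M13 forward and reverse sequencing primer sites.

Combined with the corresponding modules for the other repeats, this plasmid allows construction of a full PUM-HD with user-defined RNA sequence specificity, intended for post-transcriptional regulation of endogenous transcripts. The cloning method is not recorded.
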