>Addgene plasmid #52163 | pChlr-6CQ | depositor partial sequence | sequence record 80771 | M13F(-40)
GGTCTCACACACAGAGCAGCTTGTACAGGATCAATATGGATGTTATGTAATCCAACATGTACTGGAGCAC
GGTCGTCCTGAGGATAAAAGCAAAATTGTAGCAGAAATCCGAGGCAATGAGAGACCAAGCTTGGCGTAAT
CATGGTCATAGCTGTTTCCTGTGTGAAATTGTTATCCGCTCACAATTCCACACAACATACGAGCCGGAAG
CATAAAGTGTAAAGCCTGGGG
