>Addgene plasmid #52163 | pChlr-6CQ | addgene partial sequence | sequence record 89954 | M13pUC-Fwd 5'-CCCAGTCACGACGTTGTAAAACG-3'
CTCGGTCTCACACACAGAGCAGCTTGTACAGGATCAATATGGATGTTATGTAATCCAACATGTACTGGAG
CACGGTCGTCCTGAGGATAAAAGCAAAATTGTAGCAGAAATCCGAGGCAATGAGAGACCAAGCTTGGCGT
AATCATGGTCATAGCTGTTTCCTGTGTGAAATTGTTATCCGCTCACAATTCCACACAACATACGAGCCGG
AAGCATAAAGTGTAAAGCCTGGGGTGCCTAATGAGTGAGCTAACTCACATTAATTGCGTTGCGCTCACTG
CCCGCTTTCCAGTCGGGAAACCTGTCGTGCCAGCTGCATTAATGAATCGGCCAACGCGCGGGGAGAGGCG
GTTTGCGTATTGGGCGCTCTTCCGCTTCCTCGCTCACTGACTCGCTGCGCTCGGTCGTTCGGCTGCGGCG
AGCGGTATCAGCTCACTCAAAGGCGGTAATACGGTTATCCACAGAATCAGGGGATAACGCAGGAAAGAAC
ATGTGAGCAAAAGGCCAGCAAAAGGCCAGGAACCGTAAAAAGGCCGCGTTGCTGGCGTTTTTCCATAGGC
TCCGCCCCCCTGACGAGCATCACAAAAATCGACGCTCAAGTCAGAGGTGGTGAAACCCGACAGGACTATA
AAGATACCAGGCGTTTCCCCCTGGAAGCTCCCTCGTGCGCTCTCCTGTTCCGACCCTGCCGCTTACCGGA
TACCTGTCCGCCTTTCTCCCTTCGGGAAGCGTGGCGCTTTCTCATAGCTCACGCTGTAGGTATCTCAGT
